>Addgene plasmid #110156 | pcDNA3-HA-TFAP4 | addgene full sequence | sequence record 210938 | Addgene NGS Result
CGATCCCCTATGGTGCACTCTCAGTACAATCTGCTCTGATGCCGCATAGTTAAGCCAGTATCTGCTCCCT
GCTTGTGTGTTGGAGGTCGCTGAGTAGTGCGCGAGCAAAATTTAAGCTACAACAAGGCAAGGCTTGACCG
ACAATTGCATGAAGAATCTGCTTAGGGTTAGGCGTTTTGCGCTGCTTCGCGATGTACGGGCCAGATATAC
GCGTTGACATTGATTATTGACTAGTTATTAATAGTAATCAATTACGGGGTCATTAGTTCATAGCCCATAT
ATGGAGTTCCGCGTTACATAACTTACGGTAAATGGCCCGCCTGGCTGACCGCCCAACGACCCCCGCCCAT
TGACGTCAATAATGACGTATGTTCCCATAGTAACGCCAATAGGGACTTTCCATTGACGTCAATGGGTGGA
GTATTTACGGTAAACTGCCCACTTGGCAGTACATCAAGTGTATCATATGCCAAGTACGCCCCCTATTGAC
GTCAATGACGGTAAATGGCCCGCCTGGCATTATGCCCAGTACATGACCTTATGGGACTTTCCTACTTGGC
AGTACATCTACGTATTAGTCATCGCTATTACCATGGTGATGCGGTTTTGGCAGTACATCAATGGGCGTGG
ATAGCGGTTTGACTCACGGGGATTTCCAAGTCTCCACCCCATTGACGTCAATGGGAGTTTGTTTTGGCAC
CAAAATCAACGGGACTTTCCAAAATGTCGTAACAACTCCGCCCCATTGACGCAAATGGGCGGTAGGCGTG
TACGGTGGGAGGTCTATATAAGCAGAGCTCTCTGGCTAACTAGAGAACCCACTGCTTACTGGCTTATCGA
AATTAATACGACTCACTATAGGGAGACCCAAGCTTGGTACCGAGCTCGGATCCACTAGTAACGGCCGCCA
GTGTGCTGGAATTCGCCACCATGTACCCCTACGACGTGCCCGACTACGCCGAGTATTTCATGGTGCCCAC
TCAGAAGGTGCCCTCTTTGCAACATTTCAGGAAAACAGAGAAAGAAGTGATAGGAGGGCTCTGTAGCCTT
GCCAACATTCCACTAACCCCCGAGACTCAGCGGGACCAGGAGCGGCGGATTCGGCGGGAGATCGCCAACA
GCAACGAGCGGAGACGCATGCAGAGCATCAACGCGGGATTCCAGTCCCTCAAGACCCTCATCCCCCACAC
AGACGGAGAGAAGCTCAGCAAGGCAGCCATTCTCCAGCAGACAGCCGAGTACATCTTCTCCCTGGAGCAG
GAGAAGACCAGGCTCTTGCAGCAGAACACACAGCTCAAGCGCTTCATCCAGGAGCTGAGCGGCTCGTCCC
CCAAGCGACGGCGGGCAGAGGACAAGGACGAAGGCATAGGCTCCCCGGACATCTGGGAGGACGAGAAGGC
GGAGGACCTGCGGCGGGAGATGATTGAGCTGCGGCAGCAGCTGGACAAGGAGCGCTCGGTGCGCATGATG
CTGGAGGAGCAGGTGCGCTCGCTGGAGGCCCACATGTACCCGGAAAAGCTCAAGGTGATTGCGCAGCAGG
TGCAGCTGCAGCAGCAGCAGGAACAGGTGAGGCTGCTGCACCAGGAGAAGCTGGAGCGGGAACAGCAGCA
GCTGCGGACCCAGCTTCTGCCCCCTCCGGCCCCCACCCACCACCCCACGGTGATCGTGCCAGCACCGCCT
CCTCCTCCCTCCCACCACATCAATGTCGTCACCATGGGCCCCTCCTCGGTCATCAACTCTGTTTCCACAT
CCCGGCAAAATCTGGACACCATCGTGCAGGCAATCCAGCACATCGAGGGCACCCAGGAAAAGCAGGAGCT
GGAGGAGGAGCAGCGGCGAGCTGTCATCGTGAAGCCTGTCCGCAGCTGCCCGGAGGCCCCCACCTCTGAC
ACCGCCTCCGACTCCGAGGCCTCAGACAGTGACGCCATGGACCAGAGCCGGGAGGAGCCGTCGGGGGACG
GGGAGCTTCCCTGAGCGGCCGCTCGAGCATGCATCTAGAGGGCCCTATTCTATAGTGTCACCTAAATGCT
AGAGCTCGCTGATCAGCCTCGACTGTGCCTTCTAGTTGCCAGCCATCTGTTGTTTGCCCCTCCCCCGTGC
CTTCCTTGACCCTGGAAGGTGCCACTCCCACTGTCCTTTCCTAATAAAATGAGGAAATTGCATCGCATTG
TCTGAGTAGGTGTCATTCTATTCTGGGGGGTGGGGTGGGGCAGGACAGCAAGGGGGAGGATTGGGAAGAC
AATAGCAGGCATGCTGGGGATGCGGTGGGCTCTATGGCTTCTGAGGCGGAAAGAACCAGCTGGGGCTCTA
GGGGGTATCCCC
[124 nt withheld, positions 2323-2446]
C
[91 nt withheld, positions 2448-2538]
A
[49 nt withheld, positions 2540-2588]
CCTTTGACGTTGGAGTCCACGTTCTTT
[37 nt withheld, positions 2616-2652]
ACCCTATCTCGGTCTATTCTTTTGATTTATAAGGGATTTTGCCGATTTCGGCCTATTGGTTAAAAAATGA
GCTGATTTAACAAAAATTTAACGCGAATTAATTCTGTGGAATGTGTGTCAGTTAGGGTGTGGAAAGTCCC
CAGGCTCCCCAGCAGGCAGAAGTATGCAAAGCATGCATCTCAATTAGTCAGCAACCAGGTGTGGAAAGTC
CCCAGGCTCCCCAGCAGGCAGAAGTATGCAAAGCATGCATCTCAATTAGTCAGCAACCATAGTCCCGCCC
CTAACTCCGCCCATCCCGCCCCTAACTCCGCCCAGTTCCGCCCATTCTCCGCCCCATGGCTGACTAATTT
TTTTTATTTATGCAGAGGCCGAGGCCGCCTCTGCCTCTGAGCTATTCCAGAAGTAGTGAGGAGGCTTTTT
TGGAGGCCTAGGCTTTTGCAAAAAGCTCCCGGGAGCTTGTATATCCATTTTCGGATCTGATCAAGAGACA
GGATGAGGATCGTTTCGCATGATTGAACAAGATGGATTGCACGCAGGTTCTCCGGCCGCTTGGGTGGAGA
GGCTATTCGGCTATGACTGGGCACAACAGACAATCGGCTGCTCTGATGCCGCCGTGTTCCGGCTGTCAGC
GCAGGGGCGCCCGGTTCTTTTTGTCAAGACCGACCTGTCCGGTGCCCTGAATGAACTGCAGGACGAGGCA
GCGCGGCTATCGTGGCTGGCCACGACGGGCGTTCCTTGCGCAGCTGTGCTCGACGTTGTCACTGAAGCGG
GAAGGGACTGGCTGCTATTGGGCGAAGTGCCGGGGCAGGATCTCCTGTCATCTCACCTTGCTCCTGCCGA
GAAAGTATCCATCATGGCTGATGCAATGCGGCGGCTGCATACGCTTGATCCGGCTACCTGCCCATTCGAC
CACCAAGCGAAACATCGCATCGAGCGAGCACGTACTCGGATGGAAGCCGGTCTTGTCGATCAGGATGATC
TGGACGAAGAGCATCAGGGGCTCGCGCCAGCCGAACTGTTCGCCAGGCTCAAGGCGCGCATGCCCGACGG
CGAGGATCTCGTCGTGACCCATGGCGATGCCTGCTTGCCGAATATCATGGTGGAAAATGGCCGCTTTTCT
GGATTCATCGACTGTGGCCGGCTGGGTGTGGCGGACCGCTATCAGGACATAGCGTTGGCTACCCGTGATA
TTGCTGAAGAGCTTGGCGGCGAATGGGCTGACCGCTTCCTCGTGCTTTACGGTATCGCCGCTCCCGATTC
GCAGCGCATCGCCTTCTATCGCCTTCTTGACGAGTTCTTCTGAGCGGGACTCTGGGGTTCGAAATGACCG
ACCAAGCGACGCCCAACCTGCCATCACGAGATTTCGATTCCACCGCCGCCTTCTATGAAAGGTTGGGCTT
CGGAATCGTTTTCCGGGACGCCGGCTGGATGATCCTCCAGCGCGGGGATCTCATGCTGGAGTTCTTCGCC
CACCCCAACTTGTTTATTGCAGCTTATAATGGTTACAAATAAAGCAATAGCATCACAAATTTCACAAATA
AAGCATTTTTTTCACTGCATTCTAGTTGTGGTTTGTCCAAACTCATCAATGTATCTTATCATGTCTGTAT
ACCGTCGACCTCTAGCTAGAGCTTGGCGTAATCATGGTCATAGCTGTTTCCTGTGTGAAATTGTTATCCG
CTCACAATTCCACACAACATACGAGCCGGAAGCATAAAGTGTAAAGCCTGGGGTGCCTAATGAGTGAGCT
AACTCACATTAATTGCGTTGCGCTCACTGCCCGCTTTCCAGTCGGGAAACCTGTCGTGCCAGCTGCATTA
ATGAATCGGCCAACGCGCGGGGAGAGGCGGTTTGCGTATTGGGCGCTCTTCCGCTTCCTCGCTCACTGAC
TCGCTGCGCTCGGTCGTTCGGCTGCGGCGAGCGGTATCAGCTCACTCAAAGGCGGTAATACGGTTATCCA
CAGAATCAGGGGATAACGCAGGAAAGAACATGTGAGCAAAAGGCCAGCAAAAGGCCAGGAACCGTAAAAA
GGCCGCGTTGCTGGCGTTTTTCCATAGGCTCCGCCCCCCTGACGAGCATCACAAAAATCGACGCTCAAGT
CAGAGGTGGCGAAACCCGACAGGACTATAAAGATACCAGGCGTTTCCCCCTGGAAGCTCCCTCGTGCGCT
CTCCTGTTCCGACCCTGCCGCTTACCGGATACCTGTCCGCCTTTCTCCCTTCGGGAAGCGTGGCGCTTTC
TCATAGCTCACGCTGTAGGTATCTCAGTTCGGTGTAGGTCGTTCGCTCCAAGCTGGGCTGTGTGCACGAA
CCCCCCGTTCAGCCCGACCGCTGCGCCTTATCCGGTAACTATCGTCTTGAGTCCAACCCGGTAAGACACG
ACTTATCGCCACTGGCAGCAGCCACTGGTAACAGGATTAGCAGAGCGAGGTATGTAGGCGGTGCTACAGA
GTTCTTGAAGTGGTGGCCTAACTACGGCTACACTAGAAGAACAGTATTTGGTATCTGCGCTCTGCTGAAG
CCAGTTACCTTCGGAAAAAGAGTTGGTAGCTCTTGATCCGGCAAACAAACCACCGCTGGTAGCGGTGGTT
TTTTTGTTTGCAAGCAGCAGATTACGCGCAGAAAAAAAGGATCTCAAGAAGATCCTTTGATCTTTTCTAC
GGGGTCTGACGCTCAGTGGAACGAAAACTCACGTTAAGGGATTTTGGTCATGAGATTATCAAAAAGGATC
TTCACCTAGATCCTTTTAAATTAAAAATGAAGTTTTAAATCAATCTAAAGTATATATGAGTAAACTTGGT
CTGACAGTTACCAATGCTTAATCAGTGAGGCACCTATCTCAGCGATCTGTCTATTTCGTTCATCCATAGT
TGCCTGACTCCCCGTCGTGTAGATAACTACGATACGGGAGGGCTTACCATCTGGCCCCAGTGCTGCAATG
ATACCGCGAGACCCACGCTCACCGGCTCCAGATTTATCAGCAATAAACCAGCCAGCCGGAAGGGCCGAGC
GCAGAAGTGGTCCTGCAACTTTATCCGCCTCCATCCAGTCTATTAATTGTTGCCGGGAAGCTAGAGTAAG
TAGTTCGCCAGTTAATAGTTTGCGCAACGTTGTTGCCATTGCTACAGGCATCGTGGTGTCACGCTCGTCG
TTTGGTATGGCTTCATTCAGCTCCGGTTCCCAACGATCAAGGCGAGTTACATGATCCCCCATGTTGTGCA
AAAAAGCGGTTAGCTCCTTCGGTCCTCCGATCGTTGTCAGAAGTAAGTTGGCCGCAGTGTTATCACTCAT
GGTTATGGCAGCACTGCATAATTCTCTTACTGTCATGCCATCCGTAAGATGCTTTTCTGTGACTGGTGAG
TACTCAACCAAGTCATTCTGAGAATAGTGTATGCGGCGACCGAGTTGCTCTTGCCCGGCGTCAATACGGG
ATAATACCGCGCCACATAGCAGAACTTTAAAAGTGCTCATCATTGGAAAACGTTCTTCGGGGCGAAAACT
CTCAAGGATCTTACCGCTGTTGAGATCCAGTTCGATGTAACCCACTCGTGCACCCAACTGATCTTCAGCA
TCTTTTACTTTCACCAGCGTTTCTGGGTGAGCAAAAACAGGAAGGCAAAATGCCGCAAAAAAGGGAATAA
GGGCGACACGGAAATGTTGAATACTCATACTCTTCCTTTTTCAATATTATTGAAGCATTTATCAGGGTTA
TTGTCTCATGAGCGGATACATATTTGAATGTATTTAGAAAAATAAACAAATAGGGGTTCCGCGCACATTT
CCCCGAAAAGTGCCACCTGACGTCGACGGATCGGGAGATCTCC
Features (pLannotate 1.2.2; 21 found; start..end, strand, type, name):
      9..61      -  misc_feature   bom (fragment): basis of mobility region from pBR322
    216..595     +  enhancer       CMV enhancer: human cytomegalovirus immediate early enhancer
    596..799     +  promoter       CMV promoter: human cytomegalovirus (CMV) immediate early promoter
    795..828     +  LTR            5' LTR (truncated) (fragment): truncated 5' long terminal repeat (LTR) from HIV-1
    844..862     +  promoter       T7 promoter: promoter for bacteriophage T7 RNA polymerase
    961..1971    +  CDS            TFAP4: TFAP4_HUMAN - Also known as BHLHC41. Experimental evidence at protein level: Swiss-Prot protein existence level 1. Transcription factor that activates both viral and cellular genes by binding to the symmetrical DNA sequence 5'-CAGCTG-3'. From Homo sapiens (Human).
   2009..2027    -  promoter       SP6 promoter: promoter for bacteriophage SP6 RNA polymerase
   2053..2277    +  polyA_signal   bGH poly(A) signal: bovine growth hormone polyadenylation signal
   2281..2302    +  promoter       SV40 promoter (fragment): SV40 enhancer and early promoter
   2323..2751    +  rep_origin     f1 ori (sequence partly withheld): f1 bacteriophage origin of replication; arrow indicates direction of (+) strand synthesis
   2765..3094    +  promoter       SV40 promoter: SV40 enhancer and early promoter
   3161..3952    +  CDS            neo: KKA2_KLEPN - Also known as kan, nptII. Experimental evidence at protein level: Swiss-Prot protein existence level 1. Resistance to kanamycin, neomycin, paromomycin, ribostamycin, butirosin and gentamicin B. From Klebsiella pneumoniae.
   3976..4134    +  CDS            ble (fragment): BLE_KLEPN - Experimental evidence at protein level: Swiss-Prot protein existence level 1. Binding protein with a strong affinity to the bleomycin family of antibiotics. Binds to CL990; an antimitotic-antibiotic compound. From Klebsiella pneumoniae.
   4129..4250    +  polyA_signal   SV40 poly(A) signal: SV40 polyadenylation signal
   4323..4339    -  protein_bind   lac operator: The lac repressor binds to the lac operator to inhibit transcription in E. coli. This inhibition can be relieved by adding lactose or isopropyl-β-D-thiogalactopyranoside (IPTG). lac repressor encoded by lacI
   4347..4377    -  promoter       lac promoter: promoter for the E. coli lac operon
   4392..4413    -  protein_bind   CAP binding site: CAP binding activates transcription in the presence of cAMP. E. coli catabolite activator protein
   4426..4518    -  CDS            lacI (fragment): lac repressor; lacI; The lac repressor binds to the lac operator to inhibit transcription in E. coli. This inhibition can be relieved by adding lactose or isopropyl-β-D-thiogalactopyranoside (IPTG).
   4701..5289    -  rep_origin     ori: high-copy-number ColE1/pMB1/pBR322/pUC origin of replication
   5460..6320    -  CDS            AmpR: β-lactamase; bla; confers resistance to ampicillin, carbenicillin, and related antibiotics
   6321..6425    -  promoter       AmpR promoter: bla
