[The description below was written by a language model from this plasmid's Addgene catalogue record and pLannotate feature annotations shown in this document.]
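Description:
pcDNA3-HA-TFAP4 is a mammalian expression plasmid of about 6.5 kb, built on the pcDNA3 backbone, that drives expression of human transcription factor AP-4 (TFAP4, also called bHLHc41). TFAP4 activates viral and cellular genes by binding a symmetrical CAGCTG motif. The coding sequence was cloned between the EcoRI and NotI sites, downstream of the human cytomegalovirus immediate-early enhancer and promoter, and is followed by the bovine growth hormone polyadenylation signal. This arrangement gives strong constitutive transcription after transfection. According to the catalogue entry, the protein carries an N-terminal HA epitope tag for detection or immunoprecipitation. The automated feature table does not annotate the tag separately, though there is unannotated sequence between the T7 promoter and the TFAP4 open reading frame where it would be expected to lie. T7 and SP6 phage promoters flank the insert and can be used for in vitro transcription or as sequencing primer sites.

In E. coli the plasmid is maintained at high copy through a ColE1/pUC-type origin and selected with ampicillin via the β-lactamase gene. An f1 origin is also present, which permits single-stranded DNA production. For mammalian cells, an SV40 early promoter drives the neomycin phosphotransferase gene, terminated by the SV40 poly(A) signal, so stable transfectants can be selected with G418. Several short annotations (the HIV-1 LTR, ble, lacI and bom fragments, and the lac promoter/operator region) appear to be backbone remnants or partial sequence matches rather than functional parts of the design. The stated purpose is expression of human TFAP4 in mammalian cells, and the associated work concerns proteasome-dependent degradation of TFAP4 and its role in mitotic division.
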