Addgene plasmid #110156: pcDNA3-HA-TFAP4
Purpose: Expression of human TFAP4 in mammalian cells
Depositing lab: Daniele Guardavaccaro. Depositing organization: Hubrecht Institute. Publication: Proteasome-dependent degradation of transcription factor activating enhancer-binding protein 4 (TFAP4) controls mitotic division. D'Annibale S, Kim J, Magliozzi R, Low TY, Mohammed S, Heck AJ, Guardavaccaro D. J Biol Chem. 2014 Mar 14;289(11):7730-7. doi: 10.1074/jbc.M114.549535. Epub 2014 Feb 5. PubMed 24500709.
Backbone
  Vector backbone: pcDNA3
  Vector type: Mammalian Expression
Growth in bacteria
  Bacterial resistance: Ampicillin, 100 μg/mL
  Growth temperature: 37°C
  Growth strain: DH5alpha
  Copy number: High Copy
Gene/Insert
  Gene/Insert name: TFAP4 (transcription factor AP-4) (alt names: AP-4; bHLHc41)
  Species: H. sapiens (human)
  Entrez Gene: TFAP4 (a.k.a. AP-4, bHLHc41)
  Promoter: CMV
  Tag / fusion protein: HA (N terminal on insert)
  Cloning method: Restriction Enzyme; 5′ cloning site EcoRI (unknown if destroyed); 3′ cloning site NotI (unknown if destroyed)
Terms and licenses: Academic/Nonprofit Terms; Industry Terms: Not Available to Industry
How to cite: pcDNA3-HA-TFAP4 was a gift from Daniele Guardavaccaro (Addgene plasmid # 110156 ; http://n2t.net/addgene:110156 ; RRID:Addgene_110156)
